Addgene plasmid #121346: pUC57-Kan_GY11_00094941
Purpose: Level 0 Golden-Gate compatible vector
Depositing lab: Sophien Kamoun. Depositing organization: Sainsbury Laboratory, Norwich. Publication: A Clone Resource of Magnaporthe oryzae Effectors That Share Sequence and Structural Similarities Across Host-Specific Lineages. Petit-Houdenot Y, Langner T, Harant A, Win J, Kamoun S. Mol Plant Microbe Interact. 2020 Aug;33(8):1032-1035. doi: 10.1094/MPMI-03-20-0052-A. Epub 2020 Jun 22. PubMed 32460610.
Backbone
  Vector backbone: pUC57-Kan
  Backbone size w/o insert (bp): 2626
  Vector type: Golden Gate
  Selectable markers: lacZ
Growth in bacteria
  Bacterial resistance: Kanamycin, 50 μg/mL
  Growth temperature: 37°C
  Growth strain: DH5alpha
  Copy number: High Copy
Gene/Insert
  Gene/Insert name: GY11_00094941
  Mutation: Magnaporthe oryzae
  Cloning method: Restriction Enzyme; 5′ cloning site EcoRV (unknown if destroyed); 3′ cloning site EcoRV (unknown if destroyed)
  Sequencing primers: 5′ M13Fw; 3′ M13Rv
Terms and licenses: Academic/Nonprofit Terms; Industry Terms: Not Available to Industry
How to cite: pUC57-Kan_GY11_00094941 was a gift from Sophien Kamoun (Addgene plasmid # 121346 ; http://n2t.net/addgene:121346 ; RRID:Addgene_121346)
