[The description below was written by a language model from this plasmid's Addgene catalogue record and pLannotate feature annotations shown in this document.]
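Description:
pUC57-Kan_GY11_00094941 is a small, high-copy E. coli cloning plasmid that serves as a Level 0 module in a Golden Gate assembly system. It is built on the pUC57-Kan backbone and carries a ColE1/pUC-type origin of replication. Selection is with kanamycin, through an aph(3')-Ia aminoglycoside phosphotransferase gene that the annotation places downstream of the bla (AmpR) promoter. Short remnants of the pBR322 bom region, rop and lacI are also annotated. These are backbone leftovers rather than functional parts, which fits the recorded high copy number.

The insert is GY11_00094941, a sequence from the rice blast fungus Magnaporthe oryzae, and the associated publication places it in a clone resource of candidate effectors from this pathogen. It was placed at the EcoRV site within the lacZα region, and the record does not say whether the flanking sites survive. The feature table shows the lac promoter, operator and CAP binding site separated from a partial lacZα fragment by an unannotated gap of roughly 400 bp. This gap is where the insert presumably sits, since the full 2,959 bp sequence exceeds the 2,626 bp backbone by about 330 bp. The insert itself is not annotated, and the record gives neither its exact boundaries nor the type IIS enzyme sites and overhangs that define the Golden Gate module. M13 forward and reverse primer sites allow sequencing across it.

No eukaryotic promoter, tag or terminator is recorded, so the plasmid is a storage and donor vector rather than an expression construct. Its intended use is to supply the effector sequence for assembly into higher-level transcriptional units.
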