Features (pLannotate 1.2.2; 10 found; start..end, strand, type, name):
    137..236     +  misc_feature   bom (fragment): basis of mobility region from pBR322
    242..399     -  CDS            lacZα (fragment): LacZα fragment of β-galactosidase; lacZ fragment
    807..823     -  protein_bind   lac operator: The lac repressor binds to the lac operator to inhibit transcription in E. coli. This inhibition can be relieved by adding lactose or isopropyl-β-D-thiogalactopyranoside (IPTG). lac repressor encoded by lacI
    831..861     -  promoter       lac promoter: promoter for the E. coli lac operon
    876..897     -  protein_bind   CAP binding site: CAP binding activates transcription in the presence of cAMP. E. coli catabolite activator protein
    910..1002    -  CDS            lacI (fragment): lac repressor; lacI; The lac repressor binds to the lac operator to inhibit transcription in E. coli. This inhibition can be relieved by adding lactose or isopropyl-β-D-thiogalactopyranoside (IPTG).
   1185..1773    -  rep_origin     ori: high-copy-number ColE1/pMB1/pBR322/pUC origin of replication
   1944..2759    -  CDS            KanR: aminoglycoside phosphotransferase; aph(3')-Ia; confers resistance to kanamycin in bacteria or G418 (Geneticin®) in eukaryotes
   2760..2864    -  promoter       AmpR promoter: bla
   2959..35      +  CDS            rop (fragment) (across the origin): Rop protein, which maintains plasmids at low copy number; rop
>Addgene plasmid #121346 | pUC57-Kan_GY11_00094941 | depositor full sequence | sequence record 231420 | pUC57-Kan_GY11_00094941 sequence 2959 bps
TCGCGCGTTTCGGTGATGACGGTGAAAACCTCTGACACATGCAGCTCCCGGAGACGGTCACAGCTTGTCT
GTAAGCGGATGCCGGGAGCAGACAAGCCCGTCAGGGCGCGTCAGCGGGTGTTGGCGGGTGTCGGGGCTGG
CTTAACTATGCGGCATCAGAGCAGATTGTACTGAGAGTGCACCATATGCGGTGTGAAATACCGCACAGAT
GCGTAAGGAGAAAATACCGCATCAGGCGCCATTCGCCATTCAGGCTGCGCAACTGTTGGGAAGGGCGATC
GGTGCGGGCCTCTTCGCTATTACGCCAGCTGGCGAAAGGGGGATGTGCTGCAAGGCGATTAAGTTGGGTA
ACGCCAGGGTTTTCCCAGTCACGACGTTGTAAAACGACGGCCAGTGAATTGACGCGTATTGGGATGGAAC
TTGGTCTCTAAGCTCAAATTCTAACATTTGGAAATCTAGCAATAAATCTAGTTCTTTCTGGATCAGACAT
TTCTCTTTCAAATTTCCAAGAAGTAACTCTATATTCTGGTGGAGTATCACAAGTTGGCAAAATAACACAA
GTACCTCTAACAGTTTTACATTTAAAACCAGAAATTTCAGCAGTTTCACCAGCTGGAACAATATCATGAC
CCAAAGCTTGATCAAAAACTTGACCAGATGGATATTCAATATAAACATCACACAACAATGGTCTCCTCAA
ATCTTGGATTCTACCATGATATGGTCTAGACATTAGAGACCAAGTTCCATCCCAATGGCGCGCCGAGCTT
GGCTCGAGCATGGTCATAGCTGTTTCCTGTGTGAAATTGTTATCCGCTCACAATTCCACACAACATACGA
GCCGGAAGCATAAAGTGTAAAGCCTGGGGTGCCTAATGAGTGAGCTAACTCACATTAATTGCGTTGCGCT
CACTGCCCGCTTTCCAGTCGGGAAACCTGTCGTGCCAGCTGCATTAATGAATCGGCCAACGCGCGGGGAG
AGGCGGTTTGCGTATTGGGCGCTCTTCCGCTTCCTCGCTCACTGACTCGCTGCGCTCGGTCGTTCGGCTG
CGGCGAGCGGTATCAGCTCACTCAAAGGCGGTAATACGGTTATCCACAGAATCAGGGGATAACGCAGGAA
AGAACATGTGAGCAAAAGGCCAGCAAAAGGCCAGGAACCGTAAAAAGGCCGCGTTGCTGGCGTTTTTCCA
TAGGCTCCGCCCCCCTGACGAGCATCACAAAAATCGACGCTCAAGTCAGAGGTGGCGAAACCCGACAGGA
CTATAAAGATACCAGGCGTTTCCCCCTGGAAGCTCCCTCGTGCGCTCTCCTGTTCCGACCCTGCCGCTTA
CCGGATACCTGTCCGCCTTTCTCCCTTCGGGAAGCGTGGCGCTTTCTCATAGCTCACGCTGTAGGTATCT
CAGTTCGGTGTAGGTCGTTCGCTCCAAGCTGGGCTGTGTGCACGAACCCCCCGTTCAGCCCGACCGCTGC
GCCTTATCCGGTAACTATCGTCTTGAGTCCAACCCGGTAAGACACGACTTATCGCCACTGGCAGCAGCCA
CTGGTAACAGGATTAGCAGAGCGAGGTATGTAGGCGGTGCTACAGAGTTCTTGAAGTGGTGGCCTAACTA
CGGCTACACTAGAAGAACAGTATTTGGTATCTGCGCTCTGCTGAAGCCAGTTACCTTCGGAAAAAGAGTT
GGTAGCTCTTGATCCGGCAAACAAACCACCGCTGGTAGCGGTGGTTTTTTTGTTTGCAAGCAGCAGATTA
CGCGCAGAAAAAAAGGATCTCAAGAAGATCCTTTGATCTTTTCTACGGGGTCTGACGCTCAGTGGAACGA
AAACTCACGTTAAGGGATTTTGGTCATGAGATTATCAAAAAGGATCTTCACCTAGATCCTTTTAAATTAA
AAATGAAGTTTTAAATCAATCTAAAGTATATATGAGTAAACTTGGTCTGACAGTTAGAAAAACTCATCGA
GCATCAAATGAAACTGCAATTTATTCATATCAGGATTATCAATACCATATTTTTGAAAAAGCCGTTTCTG
TAATGAAGGAGAAAACTCACCGAGGCAGTTCCATAGGATGGCAAGATCCTGGTATCGGTCTGCGATTCCG
ACTCGTCCAACATCAATACAACCTATTAATTTCCCCTCGTCAAAAATAAGGTTATCAAGTGAGAAATCAC
CATGAGTGACGACTGAATCCGGTGAGAATGGCAAAAGTTTATGCATTTCTTTCCAGACTTGTTCAACAGG
CCAGCCATTACGCTCGTCATCAAAATCACTCGCATCAACCAAACCGTTATTCATTCGTGATTGCGCCTGA
GCGAGACGAAATACGCGATCGCTGTTAAAAGGACAATTACAAACAGGAATCGAATGCAACCGGCGCAGGA
ACACTGCCAGCGCATCAACAATATTTTCACCTGAATCAGGATATTCTTCTAATACCTGGAATGCTGTTTT
CCCAGGGATCGCAGTGGTGAGTAACCATGCATCATCAGGAGTACGGATAAAATGCTTGATGGTCGGAAGA
GGCATAAATTCCGTCAGCCAGTTTAGTCTGACCATCTCATCTGTAACATCATTGGCAACGCTACCTTTGC
CATGTTTCAGAAACAACTCTGGCGCATCGGGCTTCCCATACAATCGATAGATTGTCGCACCTGATTGCCC
GACATTATCGCGAGCCCATTTATACCCATATAAATCAGCATCCATGTTGGAATTTAATCGCGGCCTAGAG
CAAGACGTTTCCCGTTGAATATGGCTCATACTCTTCCTTTTTCAATATTATTGAAGCATTTATCAGGGTT
ATTGTCTCATGAGCGGATACATATTTGAATGTATTTAGAAAAATAAACAAATAGGGGTTCCGCGCACATT
TCCCCGAAAAGTGCCACCTGACGTCTAAGAAACCATTATTATCATGACATTAACCTATAAAAATAGGCGT
ATCACGAGGCCCTTTCGTC
