>Addgene plasmid #121346 | pUC57-Kan_GY11_00094941 | depositor partial sequence | sequence record 230944 | GY11_00094941
TTGGTCTCTAATGTCTAGACCATATCATGGTAGAATCCAAGATTTGAGGAGACCATTGTTGTGTGATGTT
TATATTGAATATCCATCTGGTCAAGTTTTTGATCAAGCTTTGGGTCATGATATTGTTCCAGCTGGTGAAA
CTGCTGAAATTTCTGGTTTTAAATGTAAAACTGTTAGAGGTACTTGTGTTATTTTGCCAACTTGTGATAC
TCCACCAGAATATAGAGTTACTTCTTGGAAATTTGAAAGAGAAATGTCTGATCCAGAAAGAACTAGATTT
ATTGCTAGATTTCCAAATGTTAGAATTTGAGCTTAGAGACCAA
