>Addgene plasmid #121346 | pUC57-Kan_GY11_00094941 | depositor partial sequence | sequence record 230945 | empty_vector
TCGCGCGTTTCGGTGATGACGGTGAAAACCTCTGACACATGCAGCTCCCGGAGACGGTCACAGCTTGTCT
GTAAGCGGATGCCGGGAGCAGACAAGCCCGTCAGGGCGCGTCAGCGGGTGTTGGCGGGTGTCGGGGCTGG
CTTAACTATGCGGCATCAGAGCAGATTGTACTGAGAGTGCACCATATGCGGTGTGAAATACCGCACAGAT
GCGTAAGGAGAAAATACCGCATCAGGCGCCATTCGCCATTCAGGCTGCGCAACTGTTGGGAAGGGCGATC
GGTGCGGGCCTCTTCGCTATTACGCCAGCTGGCGAAAGGGGGATGTGCTGCAAGGCGATTAAGTTGGGTA
ACGCCAGGGTTTTCCCAGTCACGACGTTGTAAAACGACGGCCAGTGAATTGACGCGTATTGGGATATCCC
AATGGCGCGCCGAGCTTGGCTCGAGCATGGTCATAGCTGTTTCCTGTGTGAAATTGTTATCCGCTCACAA
TTCCACACAACATACGAGCCGGAAGCATAAAGTGTAAAGCCTGGGGTGCCTAATGAGTGAGCTAACTCAC
ATTAATTGCGTTGCGCTCACTGCCCGCTTTCCAGTCGGGAAACCTGTCGTGCCAGCTGCATTAATGAATC
GGCCAACGCGCGGGGAGAGGCGGTTTGCGTATTGGGCGCTCTTCCGCTTCCTCGCTCACTGACTCGCTGC
GCTCGGTCGTTCGGCTGCGGCGAGCGGTATCAGCTCACTCAAAGGCGGTAATACGGTTATCCACAGAATC
AGGGGATAACGCAGGAAAGAACATGTGAGCAAAAGGCCAGCAAAAGGCCAGGAACCGTAAAAAGGCCGCG
TTGCTGGCGTTTTTCCATAGGCTCCGCCCCCCTGACGAGCATCACAAAAATCGACGCTCAAGTCAGAGGT
GGCGAAACCCGACAGGACTATAAAGATACCAGGCGTTTCCCCCTGGAAGCTCCCTCGTGCGCTCTCCTGT
TCCGACCCTGCCGCTTACCGGATACCTGTCCGCCTTTCTCCCTTCGGGAAGCGTGGCGCTTTCTCATAGC
TCACGCTGTAGGTATCTCAGTTCGGTGTAGGTCGTTCGCTCCAAGCTGGGCTGTGTGCACGAACCCCCCG
TTCAGCCCGACCGCTGCGCCTTATCCGGTAACTATCGTCTTGAGTCCAACCCGGTAAGACACGACTTATC
GCCACTGGCAGCAGCCACTGGTAACAGGATTAGCAGAGCGAGGTATGTAGGCGGTGCTACAGAGTTCTTG
AAGTGGTGGCCTAACTACGGCTACACTAGAAGAACAGTATTTGGTATCTGCGCTCTGCTGAAGCCAGTTA
CCTTCGGAAAAAGAGTTGGTAGCTCTTGATCCGGCAAACAAACCACCGCTGGTAGCGGTGGTTTTTTTGT
TTGCAAGCAGCAGATTACGCGCAGAAAAAAAGGATCTCAAGAAGATCCTTTGATCTTTTCTACGGGGTCT
GACGCTCAGTGGAACGAAAACTCACGTTAAGGGATTTTGGTCATGAGATTATCAAAAAGGATCTTCACCT
AGATCCTTTTAAATTAAAAATGAAGTTTTAAATCAATCTAAAGTATATATGAGTAAACTTGGTCTGACAG
TTAGAAAAACTCATCGAGCATCAAATGAAACTGCAATTTATTCATATCAGGATTATCAATACCATATTTT
TGAAAAAGCCGTTTCTGTAATGAAGGAGAAAACTCACCGAGGCAGTTCCATAGGATGGCAAGATCCTGGT
ATCGGTCTGCGATTCCGACTCGTCCAACATCAATACAACCTATTAATTTCCCCTCGTCAAAAATAAGGTT
ATCAAGTGAGAAATCACCATGAGTGACGACTGAATCCGGTGAGAATGGCAAAAGTTTATGCATTTCTTTC
CAGACTTGTTCAACAGGCCAGCCATTACGCTCGTCATCAAAATCACTCGCATCAACCAAACCGTTATTCA
TTCGTGATTGCGCCTGAGCGAGACGAAATACGCGATCGCTGTTAAAAGGACAATTACAAACAGGAATCGA
ATGCAACCGGCGCAGGAACACTGCCAGCGCATCAACAATATTTTCACCTGAATCAGGATATTCTTCTAAT
ACCTGGAATGCTGTTTTCCCAGGGATCGCAGTGGTGAGTAACCATGCATCATCAGGAGTACGGATAAAAT
GCTTGATGGTCGGAAGAGGCATAAATTCCGTCAGCCAGTTTAGTCTGACCATCTCATCTGTAACATCATT
GGCAACGCTACCTTTGCCATGTTTCAGAAACAACTCTGGCGCATCGGGCTTCCCATACAATCGATAGATT
GTCGCACCTGATTGCCCGACATTATCGCGAGCCCATTTATACCCATATAAATCAGCATCCATGTTGGAAT
TTAATCGCGGCCTAGAGCAAGACGTTTCCCGTTGAATATGGCTCATACTCTTCCTTTTTCAATATTATTG
AAGCATTTATCAGGGTTATTGTCTCATGAGCGGATACATATTTGAATGTATTTAGAAAAATAAACAAATA
GGGGTTCCGCGCACATTTCCCCGAAAAGTGCCACCTGACGTCTAAGAAACCATTATTATCATGACATTAA
CCTATAAAAATAGGCGTATCACGAGGCCCTTTCGTC
