>Addgene plasmid #121346 | pUC57-Kan_GY11_00094941 | addgene partial sequence | sequence record 238224 | M13-F20 5'-TGTAAAACGACGGCCAGT-3'
TTGGTCTCTAAGCTCAAATTCTAACATTTGGAAATCTAGCAATAAATCTAGTTCTTTCTGGATCAGACAT
TTCTCTTTCAAATTTCCAAGAAGTAACTCTATATTCTGGTGGAGTATCACAAGTTGGCAAAATAACACAA
GTACCTCTAACAGTTTTACATTTAAAACCAGAAATTTCAGCAGTTTCACCAGCTGGAACAATATCATGAC
CCAAAGCTTGATCAAAAACTTGACCAGATGGATATTCAATATAAACATCACACAACAATGGTCTCCTCAA
ATCTTGGATTCTACCATGATATGGTCTAGACATTAGAGACCAAGTTCCATCCCAATGGCGCGCCGAGCTT
GGCTCGAGCATGGTCATAGCTGTTTCCTGTGTGAAATTGTTATCCGCTCACAATTCCACACAACATACGA
GCCGGAAGCATAAAGTGTAAAGCCTGGGGTGCCTAATGAGTGAGCTAACTCACATTAATTGCGTTGCGCT
CACTGCCCGCTTTCCAGTCGGGAAACCTGTCGTGCCAGCTGCATTAATGAATCGGCCAACGCGCGGGGAG
AGGCGGTTTGCGTATTGGGCGCTCTTCCGCTTCCTCGCTCACTGACTCGCTGCGCTCGGTCGTTCGGCTG
CGGCGAGCGGTATCAGCTCACTCAAAGGCGGTAATACGGTTATCCACAGAATCAGGGGATAACGCAGGAA
AGAACATGTGAGCAAAAGGCCAGCAAAAGGCCAGGAACCGTAAAAAGGCCGCGTTGCTGGCGTTTTTCCA
TAGGCTCCGCCCCCCTGACGAGCATCACAAAAATCGACGCTCAAGTCAGAGGTGGCGAAACCCGACAGGA
CTATAAAGATACCA
